>Addgene plasmid #49724 | pVRb38_up1322 | depositor full sequence | sequence record 74521 | pVRb38_up1322 sequence 4327 bps
CAGTACAAAATTTTTTAGATGCGTTGTACAACCCTCACGGGGGTGGACGTGTCCAACTGGCGTGGCAGAG
GTTCTCGATTGGATCCTGTCAATTTCCGCGATAGAGGAGGTAAAGATGAGCAAAGGAGAAGAACTTTTCA
CTGGAGTTGTCCCAATTCTTGTTGAATTAGATGGTGATGTTAATGGGCACAAATTTTCTGTCCGTGGAGA
GGGTGAAGGTGATGCTACAAACGGAAAACTCACCCTTAAATTTATTTGCACTACTGGAAAACTACCTGTT
CCGTGGCCAACACTTGTCACTACTCTGACCTATGGTGTTCAATGCTTTTCCCGTTATCCGGATCACATGA
AACGGCATGACTTTTTCAAGAGTGCCATGCCCGAAGGTTATGTACAGGAACGCACTATATCTTTCAAAGA
TGACGGGACCTACAAGACGCGTGCTGAAGTCAAGTTTGAAGGTGATACCCTTGTTAATCGTATCGAGTTA
AAGGGTATTGATTTTAAAGAAGATGGAAACATTCTTGGACACAAACTCGAGTACAACTTTAACTCACACA
ATGTATACATCACGGCAGACAAACAAAAGAATGGAATCAAAGCTAACTTCAAAATTCGCCACAACGTTGA
AGATGGTTCCGTTCAACTAGCAGACCATTATCAACAAAATACTCCAATTGGCGATGGCCCTGTCCTTTTA
CCAGACAACCATTACCTGTCGACACAATCTGTCCTTTCGAAAGATCCCAACGAAAAGCGTGACCACATGG
TCCTTCTTGAGTTTGTAACTGCTGCTGGGATTACACATGGCATGGATGAGCTCTACAAATAATAAATGTC
CAGACCTGCAGGCATGCAAGCCTCTAGAGGCATCAAATAAAACGAAAGGCTCAGTCGAAAGACTGGGCCT
TTCGTTTTATCTGTTGTTTGTCGGTGAACGCTCTCCTGAGTAGGACAAATCCGCCGCCCTAGACCTAGGG
TACGGGTTTTGCTGCCCGCAAACGGGCTGTTCTGGTGTTGCTAGTTTGTTATCAGAATCGCAGATCCGGC
TTCAGGTTTGCCGGCTGAAAGCGCTATTTCTTCCAGAATTGCCATGATTTTTTCCCCACGGGAGGCGTCA
CTGGCTCCCGTGTTGTCGGCAGCTTTGATTCGATAAGCAGCATCGCCTGTTTCAGGCTGTCTATGTGTGA
CTGTTGAGCTGTAACAAGTTGTCTCAGGTGTTCAATTTCATGTTCTAGTTGCTTTGTTTTACTGGTTTCA
CCTGTTCTATTAGGTGTTACATGCTGTTCATCTGTTACATTGTCGATCTGTTCATGGTGAACAGCTTTAA
ATGCACCAAAAACTCGTAAAAGCTCTGATGTATCTATCTTTTTTACACCGTTTTCATCTGTGCATATGGA
CAGTTTTCCCTTTGATATCTAACGGTGAACAGTTGTTCTACTTTTGTTTGTTAGTCTTGATGCTTCACTG
ATAGATACAAGAGCCATAAGAACCTCAGATCCTTCCGTATTTAGCCAGTATGTTCTCTAGTGTGGTTCGT
TGTTTTTGCGTGAGCCATGAGAACGAACCATTGAGATCATGCTTACTTTGCATGTCACTCAAAAATTTTG
CCTCAAAACTGGTGAGCTGAATTTTTGCAGTTAAAGCATCGTGTAGTGTTTTTCTTAGTCCGTTACGTAG
GTAGGAATCTGATGTAATGGTTGTTGGTATTTTGTCACCATTCATTTTTATCTGGTTGTTCTCAAGTTCG
GTTACGAGATCCATTTGTCTATCTAGTTCAACTTGGAAAATCAACGTATCAGTCGGGCGGCCTCGCTTAT
CAACCACCAATTTCATATTGCTGTAAGTGTTTAAATCTTTACTTATTGGTTTCAAAACCCATTGGTTAAG
CCTTTTAAACTCATGGTAGTTATTTTCAAGCATTAACATGAACTTAAATTCATCAAGGCTAATCTCTATA
TTTGCCTTGTGAGTTTTCTTTTGTGTTAGTTCTTTTAATAACCACTCATAAATCCTCATAGAGTATTTGT
TTTCAAAAGACTTAACATGTTCCAGATTATATTTTATGAATTTTTTTAACTGGAAAAGATAAGGCAATAT
CTCTTCACTAAAAACTAATTCTAATTTTTCGCTTGAGAACTTGGCATAGTTTGTCCACTGGAAAATCTCA
AAGCCTTTAACCAAAGGATTCCTGATTTCCACAGTTCTCGTCATCAGCTCTCTGGTTGCTTTAGCTAATA
CACCATAAGCATTTTCCCTACTGATGTTCATCATCTGAGCGTATTGGTTATAAGTGAACGATACCGTCCG
TTCTTTCCTTGTAGGGTTTTCAATCGTGGGGTTGAGTAGTGCCACACAGCATAAAATTAGCTTGGTTTCA
TGCTCCGTTAAGTCATAGCGACTAATCGCTAGTTCATTTGCTTTGAAAACAACTAATTCAGACATACATC
TCAATTGGTCTAGGTGATTTTAATCACTATACCAATTGAGATGGGCTAGTCAATGATAATTACTAGTCCT
TTTCCTTTGAGTTGTGGGTATCTGTAAATTCTGCTAGACCTTTGCTGGAAAACTTGTAAATTCTGCTAGA
CCCTCTGTAAATTCCGCTAGACCTTTGTGTGTTTTTTTTGTTTATATTCAAGTGGTTATAATTTATAGAA
TAAAGAAAGAATAAAAAAAGATAAAAAGAATAGATCCCAGCCCTGTGTATAACTCACTACTTTAGTCAGT
TCCGCAGTATTACAAAAGGATGTCGCAAACGCTGTTTGCTCCTCTACAAAACAGACCTTAAAACCCTAAA
GGCTTAAGTAGCACCCTCGCAAGCTCGGGCAAATCGCTGAATATTCCTTTTGTCTCCGACCATCAGGCAC
CTGAGTCGCTGTCTTTTTCGTGACATTCAGTTCGCTGCGCTCACGGCTCTGGCAGTGAATGGGGGTAAAT
GGCACTACAGGCGCCTTTTATGGATTCATGCAAGGAAACTACCCATAATACAAGAAAAGCCCGTCACGGG
CTTCTCAGGGCGTTTTATGGCGGGTCTGCTATGTGGTGCTATCTGACTTTTTGCTGTTCAGCAGTTCCTG
CCCTCTGATTTTCCAGTCTGACCACTTCGGATTATCCCGTGACAGGTCATTCAGACTGGCTAATGCACCC
AGTAAGGCAGCGGTATCATCAACAGGCTTACCCGTCTTACTGTCCCTAGTGCTTGGATTCTCACCAATAA
AAAACGCCCGGCGGCAACCGAGCGTTCTGAACAAATCCAGATGGAGTTCTGAGGTCATTACTGGATCTAT
CAACAGGAGTCCAAGCGAGCTCTCGAACCCCAGAGTCCCGCTCAGAAGAACTCGTCAAGAAGGCGATAGA
AGGCGATGCGCTGCGAATCGGGAGCGGCGATACCGTAAAGCACGAGGAAGCGGTCAGCCCATTCGCCGCC
AAGCTCTTCAGCAATATCACGGGTAGCCAACGCTATGTCCTGATAGCGGTCCGCCACACCCAGCCGGCCA
CAGTCGATGAATCCAGAAAAGCGGCCATTTTCCACCATGATATTCGGCAAGCAGGCATCGCCATGGGTCA
CGACGAGATCCTCGCCGTCGGGCATGCGCGCCTTGAGCCTGGCGAACAGTTCGGCTGGCGCGAGCCCCTG
ATGCTCTTCGTCCAGATCATCCTGATCGACAAGACCGGCTTCCATCCGAGTACGTGCTCGCTCGATGCGA
TGTTTCGCTTGGTGGTCGAATGGGCAGGTAGCCGGATCAAGCGTATGCAGCCGCCGCATTGCATCAGCCA
TGATGGATACTTTCTCGGCAGGAGCAAGGTGAGATGACAGGAGATCCTGCCCCGGCACTTCGCCCAATAG
CAGCCAGTCCCTTCCCGCTTCAGTGACAACGTCGAGCACAGCTGCGCAAGGAACGCCCGTCGTGGCCAGC
CACGATAGCCGCGCTGCCTCGTCCTGCAGTTCATTCAGGGCACCGGACAGGTCGGTCTTGACAAAAAGAA
CCGGGCGCCCCTGCGCTGACAGCCGGAACACGGCGGCATCAGAGCAGCCGATTGTCTGTTGTGCCCAGTC
ATAGCCGAATAGCCTCTCCACCCAAGCGGCCGGAGAACCTGCGTGCAATCCATCTTGTTCAATCATGCGA
AACGATCCTCATCCTGTCTCTTGATCAGATCTTGATCCCCTGCGCCATCAGATCCTTGGCGGCAAGAAAG
CCATCCAGTTTACTTTGCAGGGCTTCCCAACCTTACCAGAGGGCGCCCCAGCTGGCAATTCCGACGTCTA
AGAAACCATTATTATCATGACATTAACCTATAAAAATAGGCGTATCACGAGGCCCTT
Features (pLannotate 1.2.2; 8 found; start..end, strand, type, name):
    116..829     +  CDS            Superfolder GFP: Superfolder GFP is a basic (constitutively fluorescent) green fluorescent protein published in 2005, derived from Aequorea victoria. It is reported to be a very rapidly-maturing weak dimer.
    843..861     +  misc_feature   MCS (fragment): pUC18/19 multiple cloning site
    874..960     +  terminator     rrnB T1 terminator: Escherichia coli rrnB; transcription terminator T1 from the E. coli rrnB gene
   1495..2445    -  CDS            Rep101: RepA protein needed for replication with the pSC101 origin; rep101
   2493..2715    -  rep_origin     pSC101 ori: low-copy replication origin that requires the Rep101 protein
   3207..3301    -  terminator     lambda t0 terminator: transcription terminator from phage lambda
   3335..4126    -  CDS            neo: KKA2_KLEPN - Also known as kan, nptII. Experimental evidence at protein level: Swiss-Prot protein existence level 1. Resistance to kanamycin, neomycin, paromomycin, ribostamycin, butirosin and gentamicin B. From Klebsiella pneumoniae.
   4158..4277    -  CDS            tnpA (fragment): TN5P_ECOLX - Also known as tnp. Experimental evidence at protein level: Swiss-Prot protein existence level 1. Mediates transposition of transposon Tn5 by a 'cut and paste' mechanism. First, the monomeric transposase binds the 19 bp inverted DNA repeats flanking the transposon. Then, dimerization of the DNA- bound transposase creates a synaptic DNA complex. After nicking of the first DNA strand, excision of the transposon proceeds through a series of intermediates. The transposase then mediates the insertion of the transposon at a new site by strand transfer. The activity of the wild- type tran
