[The description below was written by a language model from this plasmid's Addgene catalogue record and pLannotate feature annotations shown in this document.]
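Description:
pVRb38_up1322 is a low-copy bacterial reporter plasmid built on the pVRb backbone for synthetic biology work in E. coli. It replicates from the pSC101 origin, which depends on the plasmid-encoded Rep101 (RepA) protein and accounts for the low copy number. It is selected with kanamycin through the neo/nptII aminoglycoside phosphotransferase gene. That marker is followed by a phage lambda t0 terminator. A short fragment annotated as Tn5 transposase lies next to it and is most likely a non-functional remnant carried over with the Tn5-derived resistance cassette rather than a working element.

The payload is a single reporter unit: superfolder GFP (sfgfp), a rapidly maturing Aequorea victoria derivative, placed under the promoter recorded as Pecf38_up1322. A small remnant of a pUC-type multiple cloning site and the E. coli rrnB T1 terminator follow the coding sequence and insulate the rest of the plasmid from read-through. The promoter itself is not picked up in the automated feature table, but the roughly 115 nt upstream of the sfGFP coding sequence is the position where it would be expected to sit.

Judging by the promoter name and the associated publication on sigma, anti-sigma and promoter crosstalk, this is a promoter recognised by an extracytoplasmic function (ECF) sigma factor designated ECF38. Fluorescence would then report the activity of that sigma factor when it is supplied from a separate construct. Such reporters are used to measure promoter activation and orthogonality across sigma factors, and repression by anti-sigmas, when building orthogonal genetic switches. The record does not state the source organism of the promoter or its detailed architecture.
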