Addgene plasmid #49724: pVRb38_up1322
Depositing lab: Christopher Voigt. Depositing organization: University of California, San Francisco (UCSF). Publication: Design of orthogonal genetic switches based on a crosstalk map of sigmas, anti-sigmas, and promoters. Rhodius VA, Segall-Shapiro TH, Sharon BD, Ghodasara A, Orlova E, Tabakh H, Burkhardt DH, Clancy K, Peterson TC, Gross CA, Voigt CA. Mol Syst Biol. 2013 Oct 29;9:702. doi: 10.1038/msb.2013.58. PubMed 24169405.
Backbone
  Vector backbone: pVRb
  Vector type: Bacterial Expression, Synthetic Biology
Growth in bacteria
  Bacterial resistance: Kanamycin, 50 μg/mL
  Growth temperature: 37°C
  Growth strain: DH10B
  Copy number: Low Copy
Gene/Insert
  Gene/Insert name: sfgfp
  Species: Aequorea victoria
  Promoter: Pecf38_up1322
  Cloning method: Ligation Independent Cloning
  Sequencing primers: 5′ tggcaattccgacgtctaag; 3′ cgttcaccgacaaacaacag
Terms and licenses: Academic/Nonprofit Terms; Industry Terms: Not Available to Industry
How to cite: pVRb38_up1322 was a gift from Christopher Voigt (Addgene plasmid # 49724 ; http://n2t.net/addgene:49724 ; RRID:Addgene_49724)
