>Addgene plasmid #49724 | pVRb38_up1322 | depositor partial sequence | sequence record 74126 | pECF promoter
CAGTACAAAATTTTTTAGATGCGTTGTACAACCCTCACGGGGGTGGACGTGTCCAACTGGCGTGGCAGAG
GTTCTCGATT
