>Addgene plasmid #49724 | pVRb38_up1322 | depositor partial sequence | sequence record 74127 | pVRb backbone
GGATCCTGTCAATTTCCGCGATAGAGGAGGTAAAGATGAGCAAAGGAGAAGAACTTTTCACTGGAGTTGT
CCCAATTCTTGTTGAATTAGATGGTGATGTTAATGGGCACAAATTTTCTGTCCGTGGAGAGGGTGAAGGT
GATGCTACAAACGGAAAACTCACCCTTAAATTTATTTGCACTACTGGAAAACTACCTGTTCCGTGGCCAA
CACTTGTCACTACTCTGACCTATGGTGTTCAATGCTTTTCCCGTTATCCGGATCACATGAAACGGCATGA
CTTTTTCAAGAGTGCCATGCCCGAAGGTTATGTACAGGAACGCACTATATCTTTCAAAGATGACGGGACC
TACAAGACGCGTGCTGAAGTCAAGTTTGAAGGTGATACCCTTGTTAATCGTATCGAGTTAAAGGGTATTG
ATTTTAAAGAAGATGGAAACATTCTTGGACACAAACTCGAGTACAACTTTAACTCACACAATGTATACAT
CACGGCAGACAAACAAAAGAATGGAATCAAAGCTAACTTCAAAATTCGCCACAACGTTGAAGATGGTTCC
GTTCAACTAGCAGACCATTATCAACAAAATACTCCAATTGGCGATGGCCCTGTCCTTTTACCAGACAACC
ATTACCTGTCGACACAATCTGTCCTTTCGAAAGATCCCAACGAAAAGCGTGACCACATGGTCCTTCTTGA
GTTTGTAACTGCTGCTGGGATTACACATGGCATGGATGAGCTCTACAAATAATAAATGTCCAGACCTGCA
GGCATGCAAGCCTCTAGAGGCATCAAATAAAACGAAAGGCTCAGTCGAAAGACTGGGCCTTTCGTTTTAT
CTGTTGTTTGTCGGTGAACGCTCTCCTGAGTAGGACAAATCCGCCGCCCTAGACCTAGGGTACGGGTTTT
GCTGCCCGCAAACGGGCTGTTCTGGTGTTGCTAGTTTGTTATCAGAATCGCAGATCCGGCTTCAGGTTTG
CCGGCTGAAAGCGCTATTTCTTCCAGAATTGCCATGATTTTTTCCCCACGGGAGGCGTCACTGGCTCCCG
TGTTGTCGGCAGCTTTGATTCGATAAGCAGCATCGCCTGTTTCAGGCTGTCTATGTGTGACTGTTGAGCT
GTAACAAGTTGTCTCAGGTGTTCAATTTCATGTTCTAGTTGCTTTGTTTTACTGGTTTCACCTGTTCTAT
TAGGTGTTACATGCTGTTCATCTGTTACATTGTCGATCTGTTCATGGTGAACAGCTTTAAATGCACCAAA
AACTCGTAAAAGCTCTGATGTATCTATCTTTTTTACACCGTTTTCATCTGTGCATATGGACAGTTTTCCC
TTTGATATCTAACGGTGAACAGTTGTTCTACTTTTGTTTGTTAGTCTTGATGCTTCACTGATAGATACAA
GAGCCATAAGAACCTCAGATCCTTCCGTATTTAGCCAGTATGTTCTCTAGTGTGGTTCGTTGTTTTTGCG
TGAGCCATGAGAACGAACCATTGAGATCATGCTTACTTTGCATGTCACTCAAAAATTTTGCCTCAAAACT
GGTGAGCTGAATTTTTGCAGTTAAAGCATCGTGTAGTGTTTTTCTTAGTCCGTTACGTAGGTAGGAATCT
GATGTAATGGTTGTTGGTATTTTGTCACCATTCATTTTTATCTGGTTGTTCTCAAGTTCGGTTACGAGAT
CCATTTGTCTATCTAGTTCAACTTGGAAAATCAACGTATCAGTCGGGCGGCCTCGCTTATCAACCACCAA
TTTCATATTGCTGTAAGTGTTTAAATCTTTACTTATTGGTTTCAAAACCCATTGGTTAAGCCTTTTAAAC
TCATGGTAGTTATTTTCAAGCATTAACATGAACTTAAATTCATCAAGGCTAATCTCTATATTTGCCTTGT
GAGTTTTCTTTTGTGTTAGTTCTTTTAATAACCACTCATAAATCCTCATAGAGTATTTGTTTTCAAAAGA
CTTAACATGTTCCAGATTATATTTTATGAATTTTTTTAACTGGAAAAGATAAGGCAATATCTCTTCACTA
AAAACTAATTCTAATTTTTCGCTTGAGAACTTGGCATAGTTTGTCCACTGGAAAATCTCAAAGCCTTTAA
CCAAAGGATTCCTGATTTCCACAGTTCTCGTCATCAGCTCTCTGGTTGCTTTAGCTAATACACCATAAGC
ATTTTCCCTACTGATGTTCATCATCTGAGCGTATTGGTTATAAGTGAACGATACCGTCCGTTCTTTCCTT
GTAGGGTTTTCAATCGTGGGGTTGAGTAGTGCCACACAGCATAAAATTAGCTTGGTTTCATGCTCCGTTA
AGTCATAGCGACTAATCGCTAGTTCATTTGCTTTGAAAACAACTAATTCAGACATACATCTCAATTGGTC
TAGGTGATTTTAATCACTATACCAATTGAGATGGGCTAGTCAATGATAATTACTAGTCCTTTTCCTTTGA
GTTGTGGGTATCTGTAAATTCTGCTAGACCTTTGCTGGAAAACTTGTAAATTCTGCTAGACCCTCTGTAA
ATTCCGCTAGACCTTTGTGTGTTTTTTTTGTTTATATTCAAGTGGTTATAATTTATAGAATAAAGAAAGA
ATAAAAAAAGATAAAAAGAATAGATCCCAGCCCTGTGTATAACTCACTACTTTAGTCAGTTCCGCAGTAT
TACAAAAGGATGTCGCAAACGCTGTTTGCTCCTCTACAAAACAGACCTTAAAACCCTAAAGGCTTAAGTA
GCACCCTCGCAAGCTCGGGCAAATCGCTGAATATTCCTTTTGTCTCCGACCATCAGGCACCTGAGTCGCT
GTCTTTTTCGTGACATTCAGTTCGCTGCGCTCACGGCTCTGGCAGTGAATGGGGGTAAATGGCACTACAG
GCGCCTTTTATGGATTCATGCAAGGAAACTACCCATAATACAAGAAAAGCCCGTCACGGGCTTCTCAGGG
CGTTTTATGGCGGGTCTGCTATGTGGTGCTATCTGACTTTTTGCTGTTCAGCAGTTCCTGCCCTCTGATT
TTCCAGTCTGACCACTTCGGATTATCCCGTGACAGGTCATTCAGACTGGCTAATGCACCCAGTAAGGCAG
CGGTATCATCAACAGGCTTACCCGTCTTACTGTCCCTAGTGCTTGGATTCTCACCAATAAAAAACGCCCG
GCGGCAACCGAGCGTTCTGAACAAATCCAGATGGAGTTCTGAGGTCATTACTGGATCTATCAACAGGAGT
CCAAGCGAGCTCTCGAACCCCAGAGTCCCGCTCAGAAGAACTCGTCAAGAAGGCGATAGAAGGCGATGCG
CTGCGAATCGGGAGCGGCGATACCGTAAAGCACGAGGAAGCGGTCAGCCCATTCGCCGCCAAGCTCTTCA
GCAATATCACGGGTAGCCAACGCTATGTCCTGATAGCGGTCCGCCACACCCAGCCGGCCACAGTCGATGA
ATCCAGAAAAGCGGCCATTTTCCACCATGATATTCGGCAAGCAGGCATCGCCATGGGTCACGACGAGATC
CTCGCCGTCGGGCATGCGCGCCTTGAGCCTGGCGAACAGTTCGGCTGGCGCGAGCCCCTGATGCTCTTCG
TCCAGATCATCCTGATCGACAAGACCGGCTTCCATCCGAGTACGTGCTCGCTCGATGCGATGTTTCGCTT
GGTGGTCGAATGGGCAGGTAGCCGGATCAAGCGTATGCAGCCGCCGCATTGCATCAGCCATGATGGATAC
TTTCTCGGCAGGAGCAAGGTGAGATGACAGGAGATCCTGCCCCGGCACTTCGCCCAATAGCAGCCAGTCC
CTTCCCGCTTCAGTGACAACGTCGAGCACAGCTGCGCAAGGAACGCCCGTCGTGGCCAGCCACGATAGCC
GCGCTGCCTCGTCCTGCAGTTCATTCAGGGCACCGGACAGGTCGGTCTTGACAAAAAGAACCGGGCGCCC
CTGCGCTGACAGCCGGAACACGGCGGCATCAGAGCAGCCGATTGTCTGTTGTGCCCAGTCATAGCCGAAT
AGCCTCTCCACCCAAGCGGCCGGAGAACCTGCGTGCAATCCATCTTGTTCAATCATGCGAAACGATCCTC
ATCCTGTCTCTTGATCAGATCTTGATCCCCTGCGCCATCAGATCCTTGGCGGCAAGAAAGCCATCCAGTT
TACTTTGCAGGGCTTCCCAACCTTACCAGAGGGCGCCCCAGCTGGCAATTCCGACGTCTAAGAAACCATT
ATTATCATGACATTAACCTATAAAAATAGGCGTATCACGAGGCCCTT
