>Addgene plasmid #49724 | pVRb38_up1322 | addgene partial sequence | sequence record 77171 | psc101-For 5'-GATCAGATCATGATCCCCTGCGCCATCAGATCC-3'
CCATCCAGTTTACTTTGCAGGGCTTCCCAACCTTACCAGAGGGCGCCCCAGCTGGCAATTCCGACGTCTA
AGAAACCATTATTATCATGACATTAACCTATAAAAATAGGCGTATCACGAGGCCCTTCAGTACAAAATTT
TTTAGATGCGTTGTACAACCCTCACGGGGGTGGACGTGTCCAACTGGCGTGGCAGAGGTTCTCGATTGGA
TCCTGTCAATTTCCGCGATAGAGGAGGTAAAGATGAGCAAAGGAGAAGAACTTTTCACTGGAGTTGTCCC
AATTCTTGTTGAATTAGATGGTGATGTTAATGGGCACAAATTTTCTGTCCGTGGAGAGGGTGAAGGTGAT
GCTACAAACGGAAAACTCACCCTTAAATTTATTTGCACTACTGGAAAACTACCTGTTCCGTGGCCAACAC
TTGTCACTACTCTGACCTATGGTGTTCAATGCTTTTCCCGTTATCCGGATCACATGAAACGGCATGACTT
TTTCAAGAGTGCCATGCCCGAAGGTTATGTACAGGAACGCACTATATCTTTCAAAGATGACGGGACCTAC
AAGACGCGTGCTGAAGTCAAGTTTGAAGGTGATACCCTTGTTAATCGTATCGAGTTAAAGGGTATTGATT
TTAAAGAAGATGGAAACATTCTTGGACACAAACTCGAGTACAACTTTAACTCACACAATGTATACATCAC
GGCAGACAAACAAAAGAATGGAATCAAAGCTAACTTCAAAATTCGCCACAACGTTGAAGATGGTTCCGTT
CAACTAGCAGACCATTATCAACAAAATACTCCAATTGGCGATGGCCCTGTCCTTTTACCAGACAACCATT
ACCTGTCGACACAATCTGTCCTTTCGAAAGATCCCAACGAAAAGCGTGACCACATGGTCCTT
